>Addgene plasmid #118524 | pMRE-Tn5-140 | addgene full sequence | sequence record 226898 | Addgene NGS Result
ATGGTGTCTAAGGGCGAAGAGCTGATTAAGGAGAACATGCACATGAAGCTGTACATGGAGGGCACCGTGG
ACAACCATCACTTCAAGTGCACATCCGAGGGCGAAGGCAAGCCCTACGAGGGCACCCAGACCATGAGAAT
CAAGGTGGTCGAGGGCGGCCCTCTCCCCTTCGCCTTCGACATCCTGGCTACTAGCTTCCTCTACGGCAGC
AAGACCTTCATCAACCACACCCAGGGCATCCCCGACTTCTTCAAGCAGTCCTTCCCTGAGGGCTTCACAT
GGGAGAGAGTCACCACATACGAAGACGGGGGCGTGCTGACCGCTACCCAGGACACCAGCCTCCAGGACGG
CTGCCTCATCTACAACGTCAAGATCAGAGGGGTGAACTTCACATCCAACGGCCCTGTGATGCAGAAGAAA
ACACTCGGCTGGGAGGCCTTCACCGAGACGCTGTACCCCGCTGACGGCGGCCTGGAAGGCAGAAACGACA
TGGCCCTGAAGCTCGTGGGCGGGAGCCATCTGATCGCAAACGCCAAGACCACATATAGATCCAAGAAACC
CGCTAAGAACCTCAAGATGCCTGGCGTCTACTATGTGGACTACAGACTGGAAAGAATCAAGGAGGCCAAC
AACGAGACCTACGTCGAGCAGCACGAGGTGGCAGTGGCCAGATACTGCGACCTCCCTAGCAAACTGGGGC
ACAAGCTTAATTAATTAGCTGAGCTTGGACTCCTGTTGATAGATCCAGTAATGACCTCAGAACTCCATCT
GGATTTGTTCAGAACGCTCGGTTGCCGCCGGGCGTTTTTTATTGGTGAGAATCCAAGCTAGCTTGGCGAG
ATTTTCAGGAGCTAAGGAAGCTAAAATGGAGAAAAAAATCACTGGATATACCACCGTTGATATATCCCAA
TGGCATCGTAAAGAACATTTTGAGGCATTTCAGTCAGTTGCTCAATGTACCTATAACCAGACCGTTCAGC
TGGATATTACGGCCTTTTTAAAGACCGTAAAGAAAAATAAGCACAAGTTTTATCCGGCCTTTATTCACAT
TCTTGCCCGCCTGATGAATGCTCATCCGGAATTTCGTATGGCAATGAAAGACGGTGAGCTGGTGATATGG
GATAGTGTTCACCCTTGTTACACCGTTTTCCATGAGCAAACTGAAACGTTTTCATCGCTCTGGAGTGAAT
ACCACGACGATTTCCGGCAGTTTCTACACATATATTCGCAAGATGTGGCGTGTTACGGTGAAAACCTGGC
CTATTTCCCTAAAGGGTTTATTGAGAATATGTTTTTCGTCTCAGCCAATCCCTGGGTGAGTTTCACCAGT
TTTGATTTAAACGTGGCCAATATGGACAACTTCTTCGCCCCCGTTTTCACCATGGGCAAATATTATACGC
AAGGCGACAAGGTGCTGATGCCGCTGGCGATTCAGGTTCATCATGCCGTTTGTGATGGCTTCCATGTCGG
CAGAATGCTTAATGAATTACAACAGTACTGCGATGAGTGGCAGGGCGGGGCGTAATTTTTTTAAGGCAGT
TATTGGTGCCCTTAAACGCCTGGGGTAATGACTCTCTAGCTTGAGGCATCAAATAAAACGAAAGGCTCAG
TCGAAAGACTGGGCCTTTCGTTTTATCTGTTGTTTGTCGGTGAACGCTCTCCTGAGTAGGACAAATCCGC
CGCTAGGAGCTTGCGGCCGCCAGGATATCGACCCAAGTACCGCCACCTAACAATTCGTTCAAGCCGAGAT
CGGCTTCCCGGCCGACGCGTCAATTCGAGCGCGTCAATTCGAGGGCCGCGGCCTAGGCGGCCAGATCTGA
TCAAGAGACAGTCTAGCTAGAATTAATTCGAGTCGACCGATCCCGTACACAAGTAGCGTCCTGAACGGAA
CCTTTCCCGTTTTCCAGGATCTGATCTTCCATGTGACCTCCTAACATGGTAACGTTCATGATAACTTCTG
CTCTTCATCGTGCGGCCGACTGGGCTAAATCTGTGTTCTCTTCGGCGGCGCTGGGTGATCCTCGCCGTAC
TGCCCGCTTGGTTAACGTCGCCGCCCAATTGGCAAAATATTCTGGTAAATCAATAACCATCTCATCAGAG
GGTAGTGAAGCCATGCAGGAAGGCGCTTACCGATTTATCCGCAATCCCAACGTTTCTGCCGAGGCGATCA
GAAAGGCTGGCGCCATGCAAACAGTCAAGTTGGCTCAGGAGTTTCCCGAACTGCTGGCCATTGAGGACAC
CACCTCTTTGAGTTATCGCCACCAGGTCGCCGAAGAGCTTGGCAAGCTGGGCTCTATTCAGGATAAATCC
CGCGGATGGTGGGTTCACTCCGTTCTCTTGCTCGAGGCCACCACATTCCGCACCGTAGGATTACTGCATC
AGGAGTGGTGGATGCGCCCGGATGACCCTGCCGATGCGGATGAAAAGGAGAGTGGCAAATGGCTGGCAGC
CGCCGCAACTAGCCGGTTACGCATGGGCAGCATGATGAGCAACGTGATTGCGGTCTGTGACCGCGAAGCC
GATATTCATGCTTATCTGCAGGACAAACTGGCGCATAACGAGCGCTTCGTGGTGCGCTCCAAGCACCCAC
GCAAGGACGTAGAGTCTGGGTTGTATCTGTACGACCATCTGAAGAACCAACCGGAGTTGGGTGGCTATCA
GATCAGCATTCCGCAAAAGGGCGTGGTGGATAAACGCGGTAAACGTAAAAATCGACCAGCCCGCAAGGCG
AGCTTGAGCCTGCGCAGTGGGCGCATCACGCTAAAACAGGGGAATATCACGCTCAACGCGGTGCTGGCCG
AGGAGATTAACCCGCCCAAGGGTGAGACCCCGTTGAAATGGTTGTTGCTGACCAGCGAACCGGTCGAGTC
GCTAGCCCAAGCCTTGCGCGTCATCGACATTTATACCCATCGCTGGCGGATCGAGGAGTTCCATAAGGCA
TGGAAAACCGGAGCAGGAGCCGAGAGGCAACGCATGGAGGAGCCGGATAATCTGGAGCGGATGGTCTCGA
TCCTCTCGTTTGTTGCGGTCAGGCTGTTACAGCTCAGAGAAAGCTTCACGCTGCCGCAAGCACTCAGGGC
GCAAGGGCTGCTAAAGGAAGCGGAACACGTAGAAAGCCAGTCCGCAGAAACGGTGCTGACCCCGGATGAA
TGTCAGCTACTGGGCTATCTGGACAAGGGAAAACGCAAGCGCAAAGAGAAAGCAGGTAGCTTGCAGTGGG
CTTACATGGCGATAGCTAGACTGGGCGGTTTTATGGACAGCAAGCGAACCGGAATTGCCAGCTGGGGCGC
CCTCTGGGAAGGTTGGGAAGCCCTGCAAAGTAAACTGGATGGCTTTCTTGCCGCCAAGGATCTGATGGCG
CAGGGGATCAAGATCTGATCGGTCGATCGAATTAATTCCCAATTCTTGAAGACGAAAGGGCCTCGTGATA
CGCCTATTTTTATAGGTTAATGTCATGATAATAATGGTTTCTTAGACGTCAGGTGGCACTTTTCGGGGAA
ATGTGCGCGGAACCCCTATTTGTTTATTTTTCTAAATACATTCAAATATGTATCCGCTCATGAGACAATA
ACCCTGATAAATGCTTCAATAATATTGAAAAAGGAAGAGTATGAGTATTCAACATTTCCGTGTCGCCCTT
ATTCCCTTTTTTGCGGCATTTTGCCTTCCTGTTTTTGCTCACCCAGAAACGCTGGTGAAAGTAAAAGATG
CTGAAGATCAGTTGGGTGCACGAGTGGGTTACATCGAACTGGATCTCAACAGCGGTAAGATCCTTGAGAG
TTTTCGCCCCGAAGAACGTTTTCCAATGATGAGCACTTTTAAAGTTCTGCTATGTGGCGCGGTATTATCC
CGTATTGACGCCGGGCAAGAGCAACTCGGTCGCCGCATACACTATTCTCAGAATGACTTGGTTGAGTACT
CACCAGTCACAGAAAAGCATCTTACGGATGGCATGACAGTAAGAGAATTATGCAGTGCTGCCATAACCAT
GAGTGATAACACTGCGGCCAACTTACTTCTGACAACGATCGGAGGACCGAAGGAGCTAACCGCTTTTTTG
CACAACATGGGGGATCATGTAACTCGCCTTGATCGTTGGGAACCGGAGCTGAATGAAGCCATACCAAACG
ACGAGCGTGACACCACGATGCCTGTAGCAATGGCAACAACGTTGCGCAAACTATTAACTGGCGAACTACT
TACTCTAGCTTCCCGGCAACAATTAATAGACTGGATGGAGGCGGATAAAGTTGCAGGACCACTTCTGCGC
TCGGCCCTTCCGGCTGGCTGGTTTATTGCTGATAAATCTGGAGCCGGTGAGCGTGGGTCTCGCGGTATCA
TTGCAGCACTGGGGCCAGATGGTAAGCCCTCCCGTATCGTAGTTATCTACACGACGGGGAGTCAGGCAAC
TATGGATGAACGAAATAGACAGATCGCTGAGATAGGTGCCTCACTGATTAAGCATTGGTAACTGTCAGAC
CAAGTTTACTCATATATACTTTAGATTGATTTAAAACTTCATTTTTAATTTAAAAGGATCTAGGTGAAGA
TCCGGGGAATTGGGGATCAATTCCGTTTTCCGCTGCATAACCCTGCTTCGGGGTCATTATAGCGATTTTT
TCGGTATATCCATCCTTTTTCGCACGATATACAGGATTTTGCCAAAGGGTTCGTGTAGACTTTCCTTGGT
GTATCCAACGGCGTCAGCCGGGCAGGATAGGTGAAGTAGGCCCACCCGCGAGCGGGTGTTCCTTCTTCAC
TGTCCCTTATTCGCACCTGGCGGTGCTCAACGGGAATCCTGCTCTGCGAGGCTGGCCGGCTACCGCCGGC
GTAACAGATGAGGGCAAGCGGATGGCTGATGAAACCAAGCCAACCAGGAAGGGCAGCCCACCTATCACGG
AATTGATCCGGCCACGATGCGTCCGGCGTAGAGGATCTGAAGATCAGCAGTTCAACCTGTTGATAGTACG
TACTAAGCTCTCATGTTTCACGTACTAAGCTCTCATGTTTAACGTACTAAGCTCTCATGTTTAACGAACT
AAACCCTCATGGCTAACGTACTAAGCTCTCATGTTTCACGTACTAAGCTCTCATGTTTGAACAATAAAAT
TAATATAAATCAGCAACTTAAATAGCCTCTAAGGTTTTAAGTTTTATAAGAAAAAAAAGAATATATAAGG
CTTTTAAAGCTTTTAAGGTTTAACGGTTGTGGACAACAAGCCAGGGATGTAACGCACTGAGAAGCCCTTA
GAGCCTCTCAAAGCAATTTTGAGTGACACAGGAACACTTAACGGCTGACATGGGAATTAATTCTGACTCT
TATACACAAGTGCGGCCCTCGAATTGACGCGCTCCACCGCGGTGGCGGCCGCTCTAGAACTAGTGGATCC
CCCGGGCTGCAGGAATTCGATATCCATAAACTGCCAGGAATTGGGGATCGGATTCGAGCTTTAGTACCTA
GATTTAGATGTCTAAAAAGCGGGGTACCGAGGACGCGTCAATTCTCGAATTGACATAAGCCTGTTCGGTT
CGTAAACTGTAATGCAAGTAGCGTATGCGCTCACGCAACTGGTCCAGAACCTTGACCGAACGCAGCGGTG
GTAACGGCGCAGTGGCGGTTTTCATGGCTTGTTATGACTGTTTTTTTGTACAGTCTATGCCTCGGGCATC
CAAGCAGCAAGCGCGTTACGCCGTGGGTCGATGTTTGATGTTATGGAGCAGCAACGATGTTACGCAGCAG
CAACGATGTTACGCAGCAGGGCAGTCGCCCTAAAACAAAGTTAGGTGGCTCAAGTATGGGCATCATTCGC
ACATGTAGGCTCGGCCCTGACCAAGTCAAATCCATGCGGGCTGCTCTTGATCTTTTCGGTCGTGAGTTCG
GAGACGTAGCCACCTACTCCCAACATCAGCCGGACTCCGATTACCTCGGGAACTTGCTCCGTAGTAAGAC
ATTCATCGCGCTTGCTGCCTTCGACCAAGAAGCGGTTGTTGGCGCTCTCGCGGCTTACGTTCTGCCCAAG
TTTGAGCAGCCGCGTAGTGAGATCTATATCTATGATCTCGCAGTCTCCGGCGAGCACCGGAGGCAGGGCA
TTGCCACCGCGCTCATCAATCTCCTCAAGCATGAGGCCAACGCGCTTGGTGCTTATGTGATCTACGTGCA
AGCAGATTACGGTGACGATCCCGCAGTGGCTCTCTATACAAAGTTGGGCATACGGGAAGAAGTGATGCAC
TTTGATATCGACCCAAGTACCGCCACCTAAAGCTCGCACGCTGCCGCAAGCACTCAGGGCGCAAGGGCTG
CTAAAGGAAGCGGAACACGTAGAAAGCCAGTCCGCAGAAACGGTGCTGACCCCGGATGAATGTCAGCTAC
TGGGCTATCTGGACAAGGGAAAACGCAAGCGCAAAGAGAAAGCAGGTAGCTTGCAGTGGGCTTACATGGC
GATAGCTAGACTGGGCGGTTTTATGGACAGCAAGCGAACCGGAATTGCCAGCTGGGGCGCCCTCTGGTAA
GGTTGGGAAGCCCTGCAAAGTAAACTGGATGGCTTTCTTGCCGCCAAGGATCTGATGGCGCAGGGGATCA
AGATCTGATCAAGAGACAGGATACTAGTGGAGGAAGAAAAA
Features (pLannotate 1.2.2; 15 found; start..end, strand, type, name):
      1..711     +  CDS            mTagBFP2: mTagBFP2 is a basic (constitutively fluorescent) blue fluorescent protein published in 2011, derived from Entacmaea quadricolor. It is reported to be a very rapidly-maturing monomer with very low acid sensitivity.
    728..822     +  terminator     lambda t0 terminator: transcription terminator from phage lambda
    837..865     +  promoter       cat promoter (fragment): promoter of the E. coli cat gene encoding chloramphenicol acetyltransferase
    866..1522    +  CDS            cat: CAT_ECOLX - Experimental evidence at protein level: Swiss-Prot protein existence level 1. This enzyme is an effector of chloramphenicol resistance in bacteria. From Escherichia coli. This protein is used as a marker in many commonly used cloning vectors, such as pACYC184.
   1590..1676    +  terminator     rrnB T1 terminator: Escherichia coli rrnB; transcription terminator T1 from the E. coli rrnB gene
   1704..1730    +  CDS            GmR (fragment): gentamycin acetyltransferase; aacC1; confers resistance to gentamycin
   1948..3375    +  CDS            tnpA: TN5P_ECOLX - Also known as tnp. Experimental evidence at protein level: Swiss-Prot protein existence level 1. Mediates transposition of transposon Tn5 by a 'cut and paste' mechanism. First, the monomeric transposase binds the 19 bp inverted DNA repeats flanking the transposon. Then, dimerization of the DNA- bound transposase creates a synaptic DNA complex. After nicking of the first DNA strand, excision of the transposon proceeds through a series of intermediates. The transposase then mediates the insertion of the transposon at a new site by strand transfer. The activity of the wild- type tran
   3506..3610    +  promoter       AmpR promoter: bla
   3611..4471    +  CDS            AmpR: β-lactamase; bla; confers resistance to ampicillin, carbenicillin, and related antibiotics
   4710..4819    +  oriT           oriT: incP origin of transfer
   4852..4897    +  CDS            traJ (fragment): oriT-recognizing protein; traJ
   4968..5300    +  rep_origin     R6K γ ori (fragment): γ replication origin from E. coli plasmid R6K; requires the R6K initiator protein pi for replication
   5351..5414    +  misc_feature   MCS (fragment): pBluescript multiple cloning site
   5510..5538    +  promoter       Pc promoter: intI1 (promoter lies within the coding sequence); class 1 integron promoter
   5727..6260    +  CDS            GmR: gentamycin acetyltransferase; aacC1; confers resistance to gentamycin
