[The description below was written by a language model from this plasmid's Addgene catalogue record and pLannotate feature annotations shown in this document.]
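Description:
pMRE-Tn5-140 is a miniTn5 suicide delivery plasmid built on the pAG408 backbone, designed to insert a constitutively expressed blue fluorescent protein gene into the chromosomes of a broad range of bacteria. It replicates from the R6K γ origin, which depends on the pi initiator protein, so it is maintained only in pir-expressing hosts such as the recorded E. coli S17-1 λ pir strain. It cannot persist in ordinary recipient bacteria. An incP oriT (with an adjacent traJ fragment) allows conjugative mobilisation from that donor strain into target species. The backbone also carries AmpR (β-lactamase) with its own promoter for plasmid maintenance in E. coli, and the Tn5 transposase gene tnpA. In miniTn5 designs of this kind, tnpA typically lies outside the mobile element so that insertions remain stable once the plasmid is lost. The transposon end repeats themselves are not annotated in the feature table.

The payload consists of the mTagBFP2 coding sequence (derived from mTagBFP2-pBAD and assembled by Gibson cloning), followed by the lambda t0 terminator. Next comes a chloramphenicol acetyltransferase cassette with a cat promoter fragment and the rrnB T1 terminator. A gentamicin acetyltransferase gene (aacC1) driven by the class 1 integron Pc promoter sits upstream of the fluorescent protein gene on the circular map. Gentamicin and chloramphenicol are listed as the selectable markers and are presumably used to recover transposon insertion mutants. The record describes expression as constitutive, but the promoter driving mTagBFP2 is not annotated or named. The plasmid belongs to a toolbox of fluorescent-protein vectors used for tagging bacteria, for example to distinguish strains by colour in microscopy.
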