Addgene plasmid #118524: pMRE-Tn5-140
Purpose: miniTn5 plasmid to deliver constitutively expressed fluorescent protein genes in bacteria
Depositing lab: Mitja Remus-Emsermann. Depositing organization: University of Canterbury. Publication: Chromatic Bacteria - A Broad Host-Range Plasmid and Chromosomal Insertion Toolbox for Fluorescent Protein Expression in Bacteria. Schlechter RO, Jun H, Bernach M, Oso S, Boyd E, Munoz-Lintz DA, Dobson RCJ, Remus DM, Remus-Emsermann MNP. Front Microbiol. 2018 Dec 12;9:3052. doi: 10.3389/fmicb.2018.03052. eCollection 2018. PubMed 30631309.
Backbone
  Vector backbone: pAG408
  Vector type: Bacterial Expression ; miniTn5 delivery vector
  Selectable markers: Gentamicin ; Chloramphenicol/
Growth in bacteria
  Bacterial resistance: Ampicillin, 100 μg/mL
  Growth temperature: 37°C
  Growth strain: E. coli S17-1 lambda pir
  Copy number: High Copy
Gene/Insert
  Gene/Insert name: TagBFP2
  Species: Synthetic
  Cloning method: Gibson Cloning
Resource information
  A portion of this plasmid was derived from a plasmid made by: mTagBFP2-pBAD
Terms and licenses: Academic/Nonprofit Terms; Industry Terms: Not Available to Industry
Depositor comments: Please visit https://www.biorxiv.org/content/early/2018/09/07/402172 for bioRxiv preprint.
How to cite: pMRE-Tn5-140 was a gift from Mitja Remus-Emsermann (Addgene plasmid # 118524 ; http://n2t.net/addgene:118524 ; RRID:Addgene_118524)
